Addgene plasmid #116606: pHAGE-PIK3R1-W333R
Purpose: Lentiviral expression of PIK3R1 W333R
Depositing lab: Gordon Mills & Kenneth Scott. Depositing organization: Baylor College of Medicine. Publication: Systematic Functional Annotation of Somatic Mutations in Cancer. Ng PK, Li J, Jeong KJ, Shao S, Chen H, Tsang YH, Sengupta S, Wang Z, Bhavana VH, Tran R, Soewito S, Minussi DC, Moreno D, Kong K, Dogruluk T, Lu H, Gao J, Tokheim C, Zhou DC, Johnson AM, Zeng J, Ip CKM, Ju Z, Wester M, Yu S, Li Y, Vellano CP, Schultz N, Karchin R, Ding L, Lu Y, Cheung LWT, Chen K, Shaw KR, Meric-Bernstam F, Scott KL, Yi S, Sahni N, Liang H, Mills GB. Cancer Cell. 2018 Mar 12;33(3):450-462.e10. doi: 10.1016/j.ccell.2018.01.021. PubMed 29533785.
Backbone
  Vector backbone: pHAGE
  Vector type: Lentiviral
Growth in bacteria
  Bacterial resistance: Ampicillin, 100 μg/mL
  Growth temperature: 37°C
  Growth strain: Stbl3
  Copy number: High Copy
Gene/Insert
  Gene/Insert name: PIK3R1
  Species: H. sapiens (human)
  Mutation: W333R
  Entrez Gene: PIK3R1 (a.k.a. AGM7, GRB1, IMD36, p85, p85-ALPHA, p85alpha)
  Cloning method: Gateway Cloning
Terms and licenses: Academic/Nonprofit Terms; Industry Terms: Not Available to Industry
How to cite: pHAGE-PIK3R1-W333R was a gift from Gordon Mills & Kenneth Scott (Addgene plasmid # 116606 ; http://n2t.net/addgene:116606 ; RRID:Addgene_116606)
