[The description below was written by a language model from this plasmid's Addgene catalogue record and pLannotate feature annotations shown in this document.]
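Description:
pHAGE-PIK3R1-W333R is an HIV-1-derived lentiviral expression plasmid built on the pHAGE backbone and carrying the human PIK3R1 open reading frame with the W333R substitution. PIK3R1 encodes p85α, the regulatory adapter subunit of PI3K that uses its SH2 domains to link the p110 catalytic subunit to activated tyrosine kinases. In bacteria the plasmid is maintained through a high-copy ColE1/pUC-type origin and selected with ampicillin via the β-lactamase gene. The remaining backbone annotations (lac promoter/operator pieces, lacI, SV40 ori and poly(A) fragments) appear to be vestigial.

The transfer cassette is bounded by a truncated 5' LTR and a self-inactivating ΔU3 3' LTR. It contains the Ψ packaging signal with a partial gag sequence, the RRE for Rev-dependent nuclear export, and the cPPT/CTS element. Small nef and rev fragments are residual viral sequence. Within this unit the constitutive human EF-1α promoter drives the PIK3R1 coding sequence, which was introduced by Gateway recombination and is flanked by attB1 and attB2 sites. A short HA epitope fragment is annotated directly upstream of the ORF, consistent with an N-terminal HA tag. A V5 tag lies downstream of attB2, but the record does not establish whether it is translated in frame with the insert. An EMCV IRES followed by EGFP lets the same transcript mark transduced cells by fluorescence, and a WPRE enhances transcript expression. No mammalian drug-selection marker is annotated.

The construct is intended for producing lentivirus for stable expression of this PIK3R1 variant in mammalian cells, and was deposited in connection with a systematic functional annotation of somatic cancer mutations.
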