Features (pLannotate 1.2.2; 28 found; start..end, strand, type, name):
    377..634     +  LTR            5' LTR (truncated): truncated 5' long terminal repeat (LTR) from HIV-1
    681..806     +  misc_feature   HIV-1 Ψ: packaging signal of human immunodeficiency virus type 1
    790..1128    +  CDS            HIV-1 gag (fragment): gag protein from human immunodeficiency virus 1; gag
   1303..1536    +  misc_feature   RRE: The Rev response element (RRE) of HIV-1 allows for Rev-dependent mRNA export from the nucleus to the cytoplasm.
   1913..2013    +  CDS            Rev (fragment): human immunodeficiency virus 1 (HIV-1) Rev protein; rev; enhances nuclear export of unspliced and incompletely spliced viral mRNAs
   2058..2175    +  misc_feature   cPPT/CTS: central polypurine tract and central termination sequence of HIV-1
   2223..3401    +  promoter       EF-1α promoter: strong constitutive promoter for human elongation factor EF-1α
   3422..3439    +  protein_bind   attB1 (fragment): mutant version of attB; core recombination site for the Gateway® BP reaction BP Clonase™
   3451..3477    +  CDS            3xHA (fragment): three tandem HA epitope tags
   3478..5646    +  CDS            PIK3R1: P85A_HUMAN - Also known as GRB1. Experimental evidence at protein level: Swiss-Prot protein existence level 1. Binds to activated (phosphorylated) protein-Tyr kinases, through its SH2 domain, and acts as an adapter, mediating the association of the p110 catalytic unit to the plasma membrane. Necessary for the insulin-stimulated increase in glucose uptake and glycogen synthesis in insulin-sensitive tissues. Plays an important role in signaling in response to FGFR1, FGFR2, FGFR3, FGFR4, KITLG/SCF, KIT, PDGFRA and PDGFRB. Likewise, plays a role in ITGB2 signaling (PubMed:17626883, PubMed:19805105
   5649..5672    -  protein_bind   attB2: mutant version of attB; recombination site for the Gateway® BP reaction BP Clonase™
   5725..5766    +  CDS            V5 tag: epitope tag from simian virus 5
   5892..6354    +  misc_feature   IRES: internal ribosome entry site (IRES) of the encephalomyocarditis virus (EMCV)
   6368..7087    +  CDS            EGFP: the original enhanced GFP (Yang et al., 1996) mammalian codon-optimized
   7101..7689    +  misc_feature   WPRE: woodchuck hepatitis virus posttranscriptional regulatory element
   7697..7762    +  CDS            nef (fragment): NEF_HV1Z2 - Experimental evidence at protein level: Swiss-Prot protein existence level 1. Extracellular Nef protein targets CD4(+) T-lymphocytes for apoptosis by interacting with CXCR4 surface receptors. From Human immunodeficiency virus type 1 group M subtype D (isolate Z2/CDC-Z34) (HIV-1).
   7764..7997    +  LTR            3' LTR (ΔU3): self-inactivating 3' long terminal repeat (LTR) from HIV-1
   8202..8306    +  promoter       AmpR promoter: bla
   8307..9167    +  CDS            AmpR: β-lactamase; bla; confers resistance to ampicillin, carbenicillin, and related antibiotics
   9338..9926    +  rep_origin     ori: high-copy-number ColE1/pMB1/pBR322/pUC origin of replication
  10109..10163   +  CDS            lacI (fragment): lac repressor; lacI; The lac repressor binds to the lac operator to inhibit transcription in E. coli. This inhibition can be relieved by adding lactose or isopropyl-β-D-thiogalactopyranoside (IPTG).
  10169..10262   +  rep_origin     SV40 ori (fragment): SV40 origin of replication
  10287..10324   +  CDS            lacI (fragment): lac repressor; lacI; The lac repressor binds to the lac operator to inhibit transcription in E. coli. This inhibition can be relieved by adding lactose or isopropyl-β-D-thiogalactopyranoside (IPTG).
  10337..10358   +  protein_bind   CAP binding site: CAP binding activates transcription in the presence of cAMP. E. coli catabolite activator protein
  10373..10403   +  promoter       lac promoter: promoter for the E. coli lac operon
  10407..10429   +  protein_bind   lac operator (fragment): The lac repressor binds to the lac operator to inhibit transcription in E. coli. This inhibition can be relieved by adding lactose or isopropyl-β-D-thiogalactopyranoside (IPTG). lac repressor encoded by lacI
  10461..10544   +  polyA_signal   SV40 poly(A) signal (fragment): SV40 polyadenylation signal
  10711..329     +  CDS            nef (fragment) (across the origin): NEF_HV1BR - Experimental evidence at protein level: Swiss-Prot protein existence level 1. Extracellular Nef protein targets CD4(+) T-lymphocytes for apoptosis by interacting with CXCR4 surface receptors (PubMed:14990729). From Human immunodeficiency virus type 1 group M subtype B (isolate BRU/LAI) (HIV-1).
>Addgene plasmid #116606 | pHAGE-PIK3R1-W333R | addgene full sequence | sequence record 250691 | Addgene NGS Result
TGGAAGGGCTAATTCACTCCCAAAGAAGACAAGATATCCTTGATCTGTGGATCTACCACACACAAGGCTA
CTTCCCTGATTAGCAGAACTACACACCAGGGCCAGGGGTCAGATATCCACTGACCTTTGGATGGTGCTAC
AAGCTAGTACCAGTTGAGCCAGATAAGGTAGAAGAGGCCAATAAAGGAGAGAACACCAGCTTGTTACACC
CTGTGAGCCTGCATGGGATGGATGACCCGGAGAGAGAAGTGTTAGAGTGGAGGTTTGACAGCCGCCTAGC
ATTTCATCACGTGGCCCGAGAGCTGCATCCGGAGTACTTCAAGAACTGCTGATATCGAGCTTGCTACAAG
GGACTTTCCGCTGGGGACTTTCCAGGGAGGCGTGGCCTGGGCGGGACTGGGGAGTGGCGAGCCCTCAGAT
CCTGCATATAAGCAGCTGCTTTTTGCCTGTACTGGGTCTCTCTGGTTAGACCAGATCTGAGCCTGGGAGC
TCTCTGGCTAACTAGGGAACCCACTGCTTAAGCCTCAATAAAGCTTGCCTTGAGTGCTTCAAGTAGTGTG
TGCCCGTCTGTTGTGTGACTCTGGTAACTAGAGATCCCTCAGACCCTTTTAGTCAGTGTGGAAAATCTCT
AGCAGTGGCGCCCGAACAGGGACTTGAAAGCGAAAGGGAAACCAGAGGAGCTCTCTCGACGCAGGACTCG
GCTTGCTGAAGCGCGCACGGCAAGAGGCGAGGGGCGGCGACTGGTGAGTACGCCAAAAATTTTGACTAGC
GGAGGCTAGAAGGAGAGAGATGGGTGCGAGAGCGTCAGTATTAAGCGGGGGAGAATTAGATCGCGATGGG
AAAAAATTCGGTTAAGGCCAGGGGGAAAGAAAAAATATAAATTAAAACATATAGTATGGGCAAGCAGGGA
GCTAGAACGATTCGCAGTTAATCCTGGCCTGTTAGAAACATCAGAAGGCTGTAGACAAATACTGGGACAG
CTACAACCATCCCTTCAGACAGGATCAGAAGAACTTAGATCATTATATAATACAGTAGCAACCCTCTATT
GTGTGCATCAAAGGATAGAGATAAAAGACACCAAGGAAGCTTTAGACAAGATAGAGGAAGAGCAAAACAA
AAGTAAGACCACCGCACAGCAAGCGGCCGGCCGCTGATCTTCAGACCTGGAGGAGGAGATATGAGGGACA
ATTGGAGAAGTGAATTATATAAATATAAAGTAGTAAAAATTGAACCATTAGGAGTAGCACCCACCAAGGC
AAAGAGAAGAGTGGTGCAGAGAGAAAAAAGAGCAGTGGGAATAGGAGCTTTGTTCCTTGGGTTCTTGGGA
GCAGCAGGAAGCACTATGGGCGCAGCGTCAATGACGCTGACGGTACAGGCCAGACAATTATTGTCTGGTA
TAGTGCAGCAGCAGAACAATTTGCTGAGGGCTATTGAGGCGCAACAGCATCTGTTGCAACTCACAGTCTG
GGGCATCAAGCAGCTCCAGGCAAGAATCCTGGCTGTGGAAAGATACCTAAAGGATCAACAGCTCCTGGGG
ATTTGGGGTTGCTCTGGAAAACTCATTTGCACCACTGCTGTGCCTTGGAATGCTAGTTGGAGTAATAAAT
CTCTGGAACAGATTTGGAATCACACGACCTGGATGGAGTGGGACAGAGAAATTAACAATTACACAAGCTT
AATACACTCCTTAATTGAAGAATCGCAAAACCAGCAAGAAAAGAATGAACAAGAATTATTGGAATTAGAT
AAATGGGCAAGTTTGTGGAATTGGTTTAACATAACAAATTGGCTGTGGTATATAAAATTATTCATAATGA
TAGTAGGAGGCTTGGTAGGTTTAAGAATAGTTTTTGCTGTACTTTCTATAGTGAATAGAGTTAGGCAGGG
ATATTCACCATTATCGTTTCAGACCCACCTCCCAACCCCGAGGGGACCCGACAGGCCCGAAGGAATAGAA
GAAGAAGGTGGAGAGAGAGACAGAGACAGATCCATTCGATTAGTGAACGGATCTCGACGGTATCGCCGAA
TTCACAAATGGCAGTATTCATCCACAATTTTAAAAGAAAAGGGGGGATTGGGGGGTACAGTGCAGGGGAA
AGAATAGTAGACATAATAGCAACAGACATACAAACTAAAGAATTACAAAAACAAATTACAAAAATTCAAA
ATTTTCGGGTTTATTACAGGGACAGCAGAGATCCAGTTTGGACTAGTCGTGAGGCTCCGGTGCCCGTCAG
TGGGCAGAGCGCACATCGCCCACAGTCCCCGAGAAGTTGGGGGGAGGGGTCGGCAATTGAACCGGTGCCT
AGAGAAGGTGGCGCGGGGTAAACTGGGAAAGTGATGTCGTGTACTGGCTCCGCCTTTTTCCCGAGGGTGG
GGGAGAACCGTATATAAGTGCAGTAGTCGCCGTGAACGTTCTTTTTCGCAACGGGTTTGCCGCCAGAACA
CAGGTAAGTGCCGTGTGTGGTTCCCGCGGGCCTGGCCTCTTTACGGGTTATGGCCCTTGCGTGCCTTGAA
TTACTTCCACCTGGCTGCAGTACGTGATTCTTGATCCCGAGCTTCGGGTTGGAAGTGGGTGGGAGAGTTC
GAGGCCTTGCGCTTAAGGAGCCCCTTCGCCTCGTGCTTGAGTTGAGGCCTGGCCTGGGCGCTGGGGCCGC
CGCGTGCGAATCTGGTGGCACCTTCGCGCCTGTCTCGCTGCTTTCGATAAGTCTCTAGCCATTTAAAATT
TTTGATGACCTGCTGCGACGCTTTTTTTCTGGCAAGATAGTCTTGTAAATGCGGGCCAAGATCTGCACAC
TGGTATTTCGGTTTTTGGGGCCGCGGGCGGCGACGGGGCCCGTGCGTCCCAGCGCACATGTTCGGCGAGG
CGGGGCCTGCGAGCGCGGCCACCGAGAATCGGACGGGGGTAGTCTCAAGCTGGCCGGCCTGCTCTGGTGC
CTGGCCTCGCGCCGCCGTGTATCGCCCCGCCCTGGGCGGCAAGGCTGGCCCGGTCGGCACCAGTTGCGTG
AGCGGAAAGATGGCCGCTTCCCGGCCCTGCTGCAGGGAGCTCAAAATGGAGGACGCGGCGCTCGGGAGAG
CGGGCGGGTGAGTCACCCACACAAAGGAAAAGGGCCTTTCCGTCCTCAGCCGTCGCTTCATGTGACTCCA
CGGAGTACCGGGCGCCGTCCAGGCACCTCGATTAGTTCTCGAGCTTTTGGAGTACGTCGTCTTTAGGTTG
GGGGGAGGGGTTTTATGCGATGGAGTTTCCCCACACTGAGTGGGTGGAGACTGAAGTTAGGCCAGCTTGG
CACTTGATGTAATTCTCCTTGGAATTTGCCCTTTTTGAGTTTGGATCTTGGTTCATTCTCAAGCCTCAGA
CAGTGGTTCAAAGTTTTTTTCTTCCATTTCAGGTGTCGTGAAGCGGCCCTGCAGATATCAACAAGTTTGT
ACAAAAAAGTTGGCATGGTTTACCCATACGATGTTCCAGATTACGCTAGTGCTGAGGGGTACCAGTACAG
AGCGCTGTATGATTATAAAAAGGAAAGAGAAGAAGATATTGACTTGCACTTGGGTGACATATTGACTGTG
AATAAAGGGTCCTTAGTAGCTCTTGGATTCAGTGATGGACAGGAAGCCAGGCCTGAAGAAATTGGCTGGT
TAAATGGCTATAATGAAACCACAGGGGAAAGGGGGGACTTTCCGGGAACTTATGTAGAATATATTGGAAG
GAAAAAAATCTCGCCTCCCACACCAAAGCCCCGGCCACCTCGGCCTCTTCCTGTTGCACCAGGTTCTTCG
AAAACTGAAGCAGATGTTGAACAACAAGCTTTGACTCTCCCGGATCTTGCAGAGCAGTTTGCCCCTCCTG
ACATTGCCCCGCCTCTTCTTATCAAGCTCGTGGAAGCCATTGAAAAGAAAGGTCTGGAATGTTCAACTCT
ATACAGAACACAGAGCTCCAGCAACCTGGCAGAATTACGACAGCTTCTTGATTGTGATACACCCTCCGTG
GACTTGGAAATGATCGATGTGCACGTTTTGGCTGACGCTTTCAAACGCTATCTCCTGGACTTACCAAATC
CTGTCATTCCAGCAGCCGTTTACAGTGAAATGATTTCTTTAGCTCCAGAAGTACAAAGCTCCGAAGAATA
TATTCAGCTATTGAAGAAGCTTATTAGGTCGCCTAGCATACCTCATCAGTATTGGCTTACGCTTCAGTAT
TTGTTAAAACATTTCTTCAAGCTCTCTCAAACCTCCAGCAAAAATCTGTTGAATGCAAGAGTACTCTCTG
AAATTTTCAGCCCTATGCTTTTCAGATTCTCAGCAGCCAGCTCTGATAATACTGAAAACCTCATAAAAGT
TATAGAAATTTTAATCTCAACTGAATGGAATGAACGACAGCCTGCACCAGCACTGCCTCCTAAACCACCA
AAACCTACTACTGTAGCCAACAACGGTATGAATAACAATATGTCCTTACAAGATGCTGAAAGGTACTGGG
GAGATATCTCGAGGGAAGAAGTGAATGAAAAACTTCGAGATACAGCAGACGGGACCTTTTTGGTACGAGA
TGCGTCTACTAAAATGCATGGTGATTATACTCTTACACTAAGGAAAGGGGGAAATAACAAATTAATCAAA
ATATTTCATCGAGATGGGAAATATGGCTTCTCTGACCCATTAACCTTCAGTTCTGTGGTTGAATTAATAA
ACCACTACCGGAATGAATCTCTAGCTCAGTATAATCCCAAATTGGATGTGAAATTACTTTATCCAGTATC
CAAATACCAACAGGATCAAGTTGTCAAAGAAGATAATATTGAAGCTGTAGGGAAAAAATTACATGAATAT
AACACTCAGTTTCAAGAAAAAAGTCGAGAATATGATAGATTATATGAAGAATATACCCGCACATCCCAGG
AAATCCAAATGAAAAGGACAGCTATTGAAGCATTTAATGAAACCATAAAAATATTTGAAGAACAGTGCCA
GACCCAAGAGCGGTACAGCAAAGAATACATAGAAAAGTTTAAACGTGAAGGCAATGAGAAAGAAATACAA
AGGATTATGCATAATTATGATAAGTTGAAGTCTCGAATCAGTGAAATTATTGACAGTAGAAGAAGATTGG
AAGAAGACTTGAAGAAGCAGGCAGCTGAGTATCGAGAAATTGACAAACGTATGAACAGCATTAAACCAGA
CCTTATCCAGCTGAGAAAGACGAGAGACCAATACTTGATGTGGTTGACTCAAAAAGGTGTTCGGCAAAAG
AAGTTGAACGAGTGGTTGGGCAATGAAAACACTGAAGACCAATATTCACTGGTGGAAGATGATGAAGATT
TGCCCCATCATGATGAGAAGACATGGAATGTTGGAAGCAGCAACCGAAACAAAGCTGAAAACCTGTTGCG
AGGGAAGCGAGATGGCACTTTTCTTGTCCGGGAGAGCAGTAAACAGGGCTGCTATGCCTGCTCTGTAGTG
GTGGACGGCGAAGTAAAGCATTGTGTCATAAACAAAACAGCAACTGGCTATGGCTTTGCCGAGCCCTATA
ACTTGTACAGCTCTCTGAAAGAACTGGTGCTACATTACCAACACACCTCCCTTGTGCAGCACAACGACTC
CCTCAATGTCACACTAGCCTACCCAGTATATGCACAGCAGAGGCGATGCCCAACTTTCTTGTACAAAGTG
GTTGATATCCAGCACAGTGGCGGCCGCTCGAGTCTAGAGGGCCCGCGGTTCGAAGGTAAGCCTATCCCTA
ACCCTCTCCTCGGTCTCGATTCTACGCGTACCGGTTAGTAATGAGATCCCTCCCCCCCCCCTAACGTTAC
TGGCCGAAGCCGCTTGGAATAAGGCCGGTGTGCGTTTGTCTATATGTTATTTTCCACCATATTGCCGTCT
TTTGGCAATGTGAGGGCCCGGAAACCTGGCCCTGTCTTCTTGACGAGCATTCCTAGGGGTCTTTCCCCTC
TCGCCAAAGGAATGCAAGGTCTGTTGAATGTCGTGAAGGAAGCAGTTCCTCTGGAAGCTTCTTGAAGACA
AACAACGTCTGTAGCGACCCTTTGCAGGCAGCGGAACCCCCCACCTGGCGACAGGTGCCTCTGCGGCCAA
AAGCCACGTGTATAAGATACACCTGCAAAGGCGGCACAACCCCAGTGCCACGTTGTGAGTTGGATAGTTG
TGGAAAGAGTCAAATGGCTCTCCTCAAGCGTATTCAACAAGGGGCTGAAGGATGCCCAGAAGGTACCCCA
TTGTATGGGATCTGATCTGGGGCCTCGGTGCACATGCTTTACATGTGTTTAGTCGAGGTTAAAAAAACGT
CTAGGCCCCCCGAACCACGGGGACGTGGTTTTCCTTTGAAAAACACGATGATAATATGGCCACACATATG
GTGAGCAAGGGCGAGGAGCTGTTCACCGGGGTGGTGCCCATCCTGGTCGAGCTGGACGGCGACGTAAACG
GCCACAAGTTCAGCGTGTCCGGCGAGGGCGAGGGCGATGCCACCTACGGCAAGCTGACCCTGAAGTTCAT
CTGCACCACCGGCAAGCTGCCCGTGCCCTGGCCCACCCTCGTGACCACCCTGACCTACGGCGTGCAGTGC
TTCAGCCGCTACCCCGACCACATGAAGCAGCACGACTTCTTCAAGTCCGCCATGCCCGAAGGCTACGTCC
AGGAGCGCACCATCTTCTTCAAGGACGACGGCAACTACAAGACCCGCGCCGAGGTGAAGTTCGAGGGCGA
CACCCTGGTGAACCGCATCGAGCTGAAGGGCATCGACTTCAAGGAGGACGGCAACATCCTGGGGCACAAG
CTGGAGTACAACTACAACAGCCACAACGTCTATATCATGGCCGACAAGCAGAAGAACGGCATCAAGGTGA
ACTTCAAGATCCGCCACAACATCGAGGACGGCAGCGTGCAGCTCGCCGACCACTACCAGCAGAACACCCC
CATCGGCGACGGCCCCGTGCTGCTGCCCGACAACCACTACCTGAGCACCCAGTCCGCCCTGAGCAAAGAC
CCCAACGAGAAGCGCGATCACATGGTCCTGCTGGAGTTCGTGACCGCCGCCGGGATCACTCTCGGCATGG
ACGAGCTGTACAAGTAAATCGATAGATCCTAATCAACCTCTGGATTACAAAATTTGTGAAAGATTGACTG
GTATTCTTAACTATGTTGCTCCTTTTACGCTATGTGGATACGCTGCTTTAATGCCTTTGTATCATGCTAT
TGCTTCCCGTATGGCTTTCATTTTCTCCTCCTTGTATAAATCCTGGTTGCTGTCTCTTTATGAGGAGTTG
TGGCCCGTTGTCAGGCAACGTGGCGTGGTGTGCACTGTGTTTGCTGACGCAACCCCCACTGGTTGGGGCA
TTGCCACCACCTGTCAGCTCCTTTCCGGGACTTTCGCTTTCCCCCTCCCTATTGCCACGGCGGAACTCAT
CGCCGCCTGCCTTGCCCGCTGCTGGACAGGGGCTCGGCTGTTGGGCACTGACAATTCCGTGGTGTTGTCG
GGGAAATCATCGTCCTTTCCTTGGCTGCTCGCCTGTGTTGCCACCTGGATTCTGCGCGGGACGTCCTTCT
GCTACGTCCCTTCGGCCCTCAATCCAGCGGACCTTCCTTCCCGCGGCCTGCTGCCGGCTCTGCGGCCTCT
TCCGCGTCTTCGCCTTCGCCCTCAGACGAGTCGGATCTCCCTTTGGGCCGCCTCCCCGCCTGAGATCCTT
TAAGACCAATGACTTACAAGGCAGCTGTAGATCTTAGCCACTTTTTAAAAGAAAAGGGGGGACTGGAAGG
GCTAATTCACTCCCAACGAAGACAAGATCTGCTTTTTGCTTGTACTGGGTCTCTCTGGTTAGACCAGATC
TGAGCCTGGGAGCTCTCTGGCTAACTAGGGAACCCACTGCTTAAGCCTCAATAAAGCTTGCCTTGAGTGC
TTCAAGTAGTGTGTGCCCGTCTGTTGTGTGACTCTGGTAACTAGAGATCCCTCAGACCCTTTTAGTCAGT
GTGGAAAATCTCTAGCAGTAGTAGTTCATGTCATCTTATTATTCAGTATTTATAACTTGCAAAGAAATGA
ATATCAGAGAGTGAGAGGCCCGGGTTAATTAAGGAAAGGGCTAGATCATTCTTGAAGACGAAAGGGCCTC
GTGATACGCCTATTTTTATAGGTTAATGTCATGATAATAATGGTTTCTTAGACGTCAGGTGGCACTTTTC
GGGGAAATGTGCGCGGAACCCCTATTTGTTTATTTTTCTAAATACATTCAAATATGTATCCGCTCATGAG
ACAATAACCCTGATAAATGCTTCAATAATATTGAAAAAGGAAGAGTATGAGTATTCAACATTTCCGTGTC
GCCCTTATTCCCTTTTTTGCGGCATTTTGCCTTCCTGTTTTTGCTCACCCAGAAACGCTGGTGAAAGTAA
AAGATGCTGAAGATCAGTTGGGTGCACGAGTGGGTTACATCGAACTGGATCTCAACAGCGGTAAGATCCT
TGAGAGTTTTCGCCCCGAAGAACGTTTTCCAATGATGAGCACTTTTAAAGTTCTGCTATGTGGCGCGGTA
TTATCCCGTGTTGACGCCGGGCAAGAGCAACTCGGTCGCCGCATACACTATTCTCAGAATGACTTGGTTG
AGTACTCACCAGTCACAGAAAAGCATCTTACGGATGGCATGACAGTAAGAGAATTATGCAGTGCTGCCAT
AACCATGAGTGATAACACTGCGGCCAACTTACTTCTGACAACGATCGGAGGACCGAAGGAGCTAACCGCT
TTTTTGCACAACATGGGGGATCATGTAACTCGCCTTGATCGTTGGGAACCGGAGCTGAATGAAGCCATAC
CAAACGACGAGCGTGACACCACGATGCCTGTAGCAATGGCAACAACGTTGCGCAAACTATTAACTGGCGA
ACTACTTACTCTAGCTTCCCGGCAACAATTAATAGACTGGATGGAGGCGGATAAAGTTGCAGGACCACTT
CTGCGCTCGGCCCTTCCGGCTGGCTGGTTTATTGCTGATAAATCTGGAGCCGGTGAGCGTGGGTCTCGCG
GTATCATTGCAGCACTGGGGCCAGATGGTAAGCCCTCCCGTATCGTAGTTATCTACACGACGGGGAGTCA
GGCAACTATGGATGAACGAAATAGACAGATCGCTGAGATAGGTGCCTCACTGATTAAGCATTGGTAACTG
TCAGACCAAGTTTACTCATATATACTTTAGATTGATTTAAAACTTCATTTTTAATTTAAAAGGATCTAGG
TGAAGATCCTTTTTGATAATCTCATGACCAAAATCCCTTAACGTGAGTTTTCGTTCCACTGAGCGTCAGA
CCCCGTAGAAAAGATCAAAGGATCTTCTTGAGATCCTTTTTTTCTGCGCGTAATCTGCTGCTTGCAAACA
AAAAAACCACCGCTACCAGCGGTGGTTTGTTTGCCGGATCAAGAGCTACCAACTCTTTTTCCGAAGGTAA
CTGGCTTCAGCAGAGCGCAGATACCAAATACTGTTCTTCTAGTGTAGCCGTAGTTAGGCCACCACTTCAA
GAACTCTGTAGCACCGCCTACATACCTCGCTCTGCTAATCCTGTTACCAGTGGCTGCTGCCAGTGGCGAT
AAGTCGTGTCTTACCGGGTTGGACTCAAGACGATAGTTACCGGATAAGGCGCAGCGGTCGGGCTGAACGG
GGGGTTCGTGCACACAGCCCAGCTTGGAGCGAACGACCTACACCGAACTGAGATACCTACAGCGTGAGCT
ATGAGAAAGCGCCACGCTTCCCGAAGGGAGAAAGGCGGACAGGTATCCGGTAAGCGGCAGGGTCGGAACA
GGAGAGCGCACGAGGGAGCTTCCAGGGGGAAACGCCTGGTATCTTTATAGTCCTGTCGGGTTTCGCCACC
TCTGACTTGAGCGTCGATTTTTGTGATGCTCGTCAGGGGGGCGGAGCCTATGGAAAAACGCCAGCAACGC
GGCCTTTTTACGGTTCCTGGCCTTTTGCTGGCCTTTTGCTCACATGTTCTTTCCTGCGTTATCCCCTGAT
TCTGTGGATAACCGTATTACCGCCTTTGAGTGAGCTGATACCGCTCGCCGCAGCCGAACGACCGAGCGCA
GCGAGTCAGTGAGCGAGGAAGCGGAAGAGCGCCCAATACGCAAACCGCCTCTCCCCGCGCGTTGGCCGAT
TCATTAATGCAGCAAGCTCATGGCTGACTAATTTTTTTTATTTATGCAGAGGCCGAGGCCGCCTCGGCCT
CTGAGCTATTCCAGAAGTAGTGAGGAGGCTTTTTTGGAGGCCTAGGCTTTTGCAAAAAGCTCCCCGTGGC
ACGACAGGTTTCCCGACTGGAAAGCGGGCAGTGAGCGCAACGCAATTAATGTGAGTTAGCTCACTCATTA
GGCACCCCAGGCTTTACACTTTATGCTTCCGGCTCGTATGTTGTGTGGAATTGTGAGCGGATAACAATTT
CACACAGGAAACAGCTATGACATGATTACGAATTTCACAAATAAAGCATTTTTTTCACTGCATTCTAGTT
GTGGTTTGTCCAAACTCATCAATGTATCTTATCATGTCTGGATCAACTGGATAACTCAAGCTAACCAAAA
TCATCCCAAACTTCCCACCCCATACCCTATTACCACTGCCAATTACCTGTGGTTTCATTTACTCTAAACC
TGTGATTCCTCTGAATTATTTTCATTTTAAAGAAATTGTATTTGTTAAATATGTACTACAAACTTAGTAG
T
