>Addgene plasmid #116606 | pHAGE-PIK3R1-W333R | depositor partial sequence | sequence record 219481 | insert
ATGAGTGCTGAGGGGTACCAGTACAGAGCGCTGTATGATTATAAAAAGGAAAGAGAAGAAGATATTGACT
TGCACTTGGGTGACATATTGACTGTGAATAAAGGGTCCTTAGTAGCTCTTGGATTCAGTGATGGACAGGA
AGCCAGGCCTGAAGAAATTGGCTGGTTAAATGGCTATAATGAAACCACAGGGGAAAGGGGGGACTTTCCG
GGAACTTATGTAGAATATATTGGAAGGAAAAAAATCTCGCCTCCCACACCAAAGCCCCGGCCACCTCGGC
CTCTTCCTGTTGCACCAGGTTCTTCGAAAACTGAAGCAGATGTTGAACAACAAGCTTTGACTCTCCCGGA
TCTTGCAGAGCAGTTTGCCCCTCCTGACATTGCCCCGCCTCTTCTTATCAAGCTCGTGGAAGCCATTGAA
AAGAAAGGTCTGGAATGTTCAACTCTATACAGAACACAGAGCTCCAGCAACCTGGCAGAATTACGACAGC
TTCTTGATTGTGATACACCCTCCGTGGACTTGGAAATGATCGATGTGCACGTTTTGGCTGACGCTTTCAA
ACGCTATCTCCTGGACTTACCAAATCCTGTCATTCCAGCAGCCGTTTACAGTGAAATGATTTCTTTAGCT
CCAGAAGTACAAAGCTCCGAAGAATATATTCAGCTATTGAAGAAGCTTATTAGGTCGCCTAGCATACCTC
ATCAGTATTGGCTTACGCTTCAGTATTTGTTAAAACATTTCTTCAAGCTCTCTCAAACCTCCAGCAAAAA
TCTGTTGAATGCAAGAGTACTCTCTGAAATTTTCAGCCCTATGCTTTTCAGATTCTCAGCAGCCAGCTCT
GATAATACTGAAAACCTCATAAAAGTTATAGAAATTTTAATCTCAACTGAATGGAATGAACGACAGCCTG
CACCAGCACTGCCTCCTAAACCACCAAAACCTACTACTGTAGCCAACAACGGTATGAATAACAATATGTC
CTTACAAGATGCTGAAAGGTACTGGGGAGATATCTCGAGGGAAGAAGTGAATGAAAAACTTCGAGATACA
GCAGACGGGACCTTTTTGGTACGAGATGCGTCTACTAAAATGCATGGTGATTATACTCTTACACTAAGGA
AAGGGGGAAATAACAAATTAATCAAAATATTTCATCGAGATGGGAAATATGGCTTCTCTGACCCATTAAC
CTTCAGTTCTGTGGTTGAATTAATAAACCACTACCGGAATGAATCTCTAGCTCAGTATAATCCCAAATTG
GATGTGAAATTACTTTATCCAGTATCCAAATACCAACAGGATCAAGTTGTCAAAGAAGATAATATTGAAG
CTGTAGGGAAAAAATTACATGAATATAACACTCAGTTTCAAGAAAAAAGTCGAGAATATGATAGATTATA
TGAAGAATATACCCGCACATCCCAGGAAATCCAAATGAAAAGGACAGCTATTGAAGCATTTAATGAAACC
ATAAAAATATTTGAAGAACAGTGCCAGACCCAAGAGCGGTACAGCAAAGAATACATAGAAAAGTTTAAAC
GTGAAGGCAATGAGAAAGAAATACAAAGGATTATGCATAATTATGATAAGTTGAAGTCTCGAATCAGTGA
AATTATTGACAGTAGAAGAAGATTGGAAGAAGACTTGAAGAAGCAGGCAGCTGAGTATCGAGAAATTGAC
AAACGTATGAACAGCATTAAACCAGACCTTATCCAGCTGAGAAAGACGAGAGACCAATACTTGATGTGGT
TGACTCAAAAAGGTGTTCGGCAAAAGAAGTTGAACGAGTGGTTGGGCAATGAAAACACTGAAGACCAATA
TTCACTGGTGGAAGATGATGAAGATTTGCCCCATCATGATGAGAAGACATGGAATGTTGGAAGCAGCAAC
CGAAACAAAGCTGAAAACCTGTTGCGAGGGAAGCGAGATGGCACTTTTCTTGTCCGGGAGAGCAGTAAAC
AGGGCTGCTATGCCTGCTCTGTAGTGGTGGACGGCGAAGTAAAGCATTGTGTCATAAACAAAACAGCAAC
TGGCTATGGCTTTGCCGAGCCCTATAACTTGTACAGCTCTCTGAAAGAACTGGTGCTACATTACCAACAC
ACCTCCCTTGTGCAGCACAACGACTCCCTCAATGTCACACTAGCCTACCCAGTATATGCACAGCAGAGGC
GATG
